Addgene plasmid #167384: pMSR:MSMEG_5087:Dendra
Purpose: C-term fluorescent fusion
Depositing lab: Keith Derbyshire & Joseph Wade. Depositing organization: Wadsworth Center, New York State Department of Health. Publication: A Mycobacterial Systems Resource for the Research Community. Judd JA, Canestrari J, Clark R, Joseph A, Lapierre P, Lasek-Nesselquist E, Mir M, Palumbo M, Smith C, Stone M, Upadhyay A, Wirth SE, Dedrick RM, Meier CG, Russell DA, Dills A, Dove E, Kester J, Wolf ID, Zhu J, Rubin ER, Fortune S, Hatfull GF, Gray TA, Wade JT, Derbyshire KM. mBio. 2021 Mar 2;12(2). pii: mBio.02401-20. doi: 10.1128/mBio.02401-20. PubMed 33653882.
Backbone
  Vector backbone: pMSR:Dendra
  Vector type: Bacterial Expression ; Integrating Mycobacterial Expression Vector attL5. T7 expression in E. coli
Growth in bacteria
  Bacterial resistance: Apramycin, 25 μg/mL
  Growth temperature: 37°C
  Growth strain: DH5alpha
  Copy number: High Copy
Gene/Insert
  Gene/Insert name: MSMEG_5087
  Species: M. smegmatis
  Promoter: pmycTetO
  Tag / fusion protein: Gly-Ala Linker/Dendra2/1x Flag Tag (C terminal on insert)
  Cloning method: Ligation Independent Cloning
  Sequencing primers: 5′ TGATAGAGTTTGTCCTCCCTATCAG; 3′ TCCATATGCACCTTGACACG
Resource information
  A portion of this plasmid was derived from a plasmid made by: CP000480.1
Terms and licenses: Academic/Nonprofit Terms; Industry Terms: Not Available to Industry
Depositor comments: 5' cloning site: AseI (destroyed), 3' cloning site: HindIII (not destroyed)
How to cite: pMSR:MSMEG_5087:Dendra was a gift from Keith Derbyshire & Joseph Wade (Addgene plasmid # 167384 ; http://n2t.net/addgene:167384 ; RRID:Addgene_167384)
