[The description below was written by a language model from this plasmid's Addgene catalogue record.]
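Description:
pMSR:MSMEG_5087:Dendra is a bacterial expression plasmid built on the pMSR:Dendra backbone, an integrating mycobacterial expression vector that targets the L5 phage attachment site, so that the cassette is carried as a chromosomal insertion rather than as an episome in mycobacteria. The record also notes that the vector supports T7-driven expression in E. coli. It is propagated in E. coli as a high-copy plasmid and selected with apramycin; the specific origin of replication, resistance gene and integration functions are not itemised, as no feature table accompanies the catalogue entry.

The insert is the Mycobacterium smegmatis open reading frame MSMEG_5087, derived from the M. smegmatis genome sequence and introduced by ligation-independent cloning between an AseI site, which was destroyed, and a HindIII site, which was retained. The function of the gene product is not stated in the record. Expression is driven by the pmycTetO promoter, a mycobacterial promoter carrying tet operator sequences, which generally allows tetracycline-repressor-mediated control where the repressor is present. The coding sequence is fused at its C terminus, through a Gly-Ala linker, to Dendra2, a green-to-red photoconvertible fluorescent protein, followed by a single FLAG epitope.

The stated purpose is a C-terminal fluorescent fusion. The plasmid belongs to a systematic mycobacterial resource collection. Such a fusion is suited to visualising the subcellular localisation of the MSMEG_5087 protein in live mycobacteria, and the FLAG tag offers an option for antibody-based detection or purification.
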