>Addgene plasmid #167384 | pMSR:MSMEG_5087:Dendra | depositor partial sequence | sequence record 325212 | partial
ATGAAAGAAGGACAGGACCGCCAGTGGGCGGTGTGTGTGTACTGCGCGTCGGGACCGACGCATCCCGAAC
TGCTCGAGCTGGCAGCAGAGGTCGGCTCGTCGATCGCGGCGCGGGGGTGGACGTTGGTGTCCGGTGGCGG
CAACGTGTCGGCGATGGGTGCCGTCGCGCAGGCCGCCCGCGCCAAGGGCGGCCACACGGTCGGTGTGATC
CCCAAGGCGCTCGTGCATCGTGAGCTCGCCGACGTCGACGCGGCCGAACTCATCGTCACCGACACGATGC
GCGAGCGGAAGCGCGAGATGGAGCACCGCTCGGACGCGTTCATCGCGCTGCCCGGCGGCATCGGCACTCT
CGAAGAGTTCTTCGAGGCCTGGACCGCGGGCTATCTGGGCATGCACGACAAGCCGCTGATCCTGCTCGAT
CCGTTCGGCCACTACGACGGGCTCTTGACGTGGTTGCGGGGGCTGGTCCCGACGGGTTACGTCTCGCAAC
GGGCCATGGACAGCCTGGTGGTGGTCGACAACGTCGAGGCCGCGCTCGAGGCGTGCGCGCCCGAG
